>Addgene plasmid #45553 | pCAGGS-Hoxc6 | addgene partial sequence | sequence record 66548 | pCAGGS5 5'-ggttcggcttctggcgtgtgacc-3'
GTTCATGCCTTCTTCTTTTTCCTACAGCTCCTGGGCAACGTGCTGGTTATTGTGCTGTCTCATCATTTTG
GCAAAGAATTCCTCGACGATGCCATGAATTCCTACTTCACTAACCCTTCCTTATCCTGCCACCTCGCCGG
GGGCCAGGACGTCCTCCCCAACGTCGCCCTCAATTCCACCGCCTATGATCCAGTGAGGCATTTCTCGACC
TATGGAGCAGCCGTAGCTCAGAACCGGATCTACTCGACTCCCTTTTATTCGCCACAGGAGAATGTCGTGT
TCAGTTCCAGCCGGGGGCCGTATGACTATGGATCTAATTCCTTTTACCAGGAGAAAGACATGCTCTCAAA
CTGCAGACAAAACACCTTAGGACATAACACACAGACCTCAATCGCTCAGGATTTTAGTTCTGAGCAGGGC
AGGACTGCGCCCCAGGACCAGAAAGCCAGTATCCAGATTTACCCCTGGATGCAGCGAATGAATTCGCACA
GTGGGGTCGGTTACGGAGCGGACCGGAGGCGCGGCCGCCAGATCTACTCTCGGTACCAGACCCTGGAACT
GGAGAAGGAATTTCACTTCAACCGCTACCTAACTCGGCGCCGGCGCATCGAGATCGCCAATGCTCTGTGC
CTGACCGAGCGACAGATCAAAATCTGGTTCCAGAACCGCCGCATGAAGTGGAAAAAAGAATCTAATCTCA
CGTCCACACTCTCAGGGGGTGGCGGAGGGGCAACCGCCGACAGCCTGGGAGGAAAAGAGGAAAAGCGAGA
AGAGACAGAAGAAGAGAAGCAGAAAGAGTGACCAGGACTGTCCTTGCACCCCTCTCTTCTCCCTTGCTCA
TCCCAGCTCCCCGAATCACACACTCTGTATTTATCTCTGGCACAATGATGTGTTGTGACTTCCTAAACAA
AACAGGGAGTCAGACGTGGACTAAAGT
