[The description below was written by a language model from this plasmid's Addgene catalogue record.]
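Description:
pCAGGS-Hoxc6 is an expression plasmid built on the pCAGGS backbone (about 4.8 kb without insert) that carries the mouse Hoxc6 coding region, an insert of roughly 860 bp. It is maintained in E. coli as a high-copy plasmid under ampicillin selection. The record does not name the origin of replication and lists no selectable marker for eukaryotic cells, so the construct appears suited to transient expression rather than stable line generation.

The insert is driven by the promoter recorded as CMV / β-actin. This is the composite CAG arrangement characteristic of pCAGGS vectors, in which a cytomegalovirus immediate-early enhancer is joined to a β-actin promoter to give strong, broadly active transcription in vertebrate cells and tissues. Hoxc6 was cloned by restriction digestion into an EcoRI site, and EcoRI sites are retained at both ends. The fragment can therefore be released with a single enzyme, but the cloning was non-directional, so orientation has to be confirmed independently. No epitope tags, fusion partners, reporters or recombinase sites are recorded, which suggests the protein is expressed in untagged form. No feature table is provided, so details such as the polyadenylation signal cannot be confirmed from the record.

Hoxc6 encodes a homeodomain transcription factor. The associated publication concerns how Hox gene activities contribute to the specification of limb-innervating motor neurons, so the plasmid most plausibly serves for misexpression or gain-of-function experiments testing the effect of Hoxc6 on motor neuron identity. The record does not state the delivery method or the model system.
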