Addgene plasmid #45553: pCAGGS-Hoxc6
Depositing lab: Jeremy Dasen. Depositing organization: NYU Grossman School of Medicine. Publication: Genetic and functional modularity of Hox activities in the specification of limb-innervating motor neurons. Lacombe J, Hanley O, Jung H, Philippidou P, Surmeli G, Grinstein J, Dasen JS. PLoS Genet. 2013 Jan;9(1):e1003184. doi: 10.1371/journal.pgen.1003184. Epub 2013 Jan 24. PubMed 23359544.
Backbone
  Vector backbone: pCAGGs
  Backbone size w/o insert (bp): 4800
Growth in bacteria
  Bacterial resistance: Ampicillin, 100 μg/mL
  Growth temperature: 37°C
  Growth strain: DH5alpha
  Copy number: High Copy
Gene/Insert
  Gene/Insert name: Hoxc6
  Species: M. musculus (mouse)
  Insert size (bp): 860
  Entrez Gene: Hoxc6 (a.k.a. Hox-3.3, Hox-6.1)
  Promoter: CMV / b-actin
  Cloning method: Restriction Enzyme; 5′ cloning site EcoRI (not destroyed); 3′ cloning site EcoRI (not destroyed)
  Sequencing primers: 5′ unknown; 3′ unknown
Terms and licenses: Academic/Nonprofit Terms; Industry Terms: Not Available to Industry
How to cite: pCAGGS-Hoxc6 was a gift from Jeremy Dasen (Addgene plasmid # 45553 ; http://n2t.net/addgene:45553 ; RRID:Addgene_45553)
